>Addgene plasmid #171904 | pStA0::SPLc19-RBSc249 | addgene full sequence | sequence record 354760 | Addgene NGS Result
AAAACGAAAGGCCCAGTCTTTCGACTGAGCCTTTCGTTTTATTTGATGCCCGAAAGGGCCTCGTGATACG
CCTATTTTTATAGGTTAATGTCATGATAATAATGGTTTCTTAGACGTCAGGTGGCACTTTTCGGGGAAAT
GTGCGCGGAACCCCTATTTGTTTATTTTTCTAAATACATTCAAATATGTATCCGCTCATGAGACAATAAC
CCTGATAAATGCTTCAATAATATTGAAAAAGGAAGAGTATGAGTATTCAACATTTCCGTGTCGCCCTTAT
TCCCTTTTTTGCGGCATTTTGCCTTCCTGTTTTTGCTCACCCAGAAACGCTGGTGAAAGTAAAAGATGCT
GAAGATCAGTTGGGTGCACGAGTGGGTTACATCGAACTGGATCTCAACAGCGGTAAGATCCTTGAGAGTT
TTCGCCCCGAAGAACGTTTTCCAATGATGAGCACTTTTAAAGTTCTGCTATGTGGCGCGGTATTATCCCG
TATTGACGCCGGGCAAGAGCAACTCGGTCGCCGCATACACTATTCTCAGAATGACTTGGTTGAGTACTCA
CCAGTCACAGAAAAGCATCTTACGGATGGCATGACAGTAAGAGAATTATGCAGTGCTGCCATAACCATGA
GTGATAACACTGCGGCCAACTTACTTCTGACAACGATCGGAGGACCGAAGGAGCTAACCGCTTTTTTGCA
CAACATGGGGGATCATGTAACTCGCCTTGATCGTTGGGAACCGGAGCTGAATGAAGCCATACCAAACGAC
GAGCGTGACACCACGATGCCTGTAGCAATGGCAACAACGTTGCGCAAACTATTAACTGGCGAACTACTTA
CTCTAGCTTCCCGGCAACAATTAATAGACTGGATGGAGGCGGATAAAGTTGCAGGACCACTTCTGCGCTC
GGCCCTTCCGGCTGGCTGGTTTATTGCTGATAAATCTGGAGCCGGTGAGCGTGGGTCCCGCGGTATCATT
GCAGCACTGGGGCCAGATGGTAAGCCCTCCCGTATCGTAGTTATCTACACGACGGGGAGTCAGGCAACTA
TGGATGAACGAAATAGACAGATCGCTGAGATAGGTGCCTCACTGATTAAGCATTGGTAACTGTCAGACCA
AGTTTACTCATATATACTTTAGATTGATTTAAAACTTCATTTTTAATTTAAAAGGATCTAGGTGAAGATC
CTTTTTGATAATCTCATGACCAAAATCCCTTAACGTGAGTTTTCGTTCCACTGAGCGTCAGACCCCGTAG
AAAAGATCAAAGGATCTTCTTGAGATCCTTTTTTTCTGCGCGTAATCTGCTGCTTGCAAACAAAAAAACC
ACCGCTACCAGCGGTGGTTTGTTTGCCGGATCAAGAGCTACCAACTCTTTTTCCGAAGGTAACTGGCTTC
AGCAGAGCGCAGATACCAAATACTGTTCTTCTAGTGTAGCCGTAGTTAGGCCACCACTTCAAGAACTCTG
TAGCACCGCCTACATACCTCGCTCTGCTAATCCTGTTACCAGTGGCTGCTGCCAGTGGCGATAAGTCGTG
TCTTACCGGGTTGGACTCAAGACGATAGTTACCGGATAAGGCGCAGCGGTCGGGCTGAACGGGGGGTTCG
TGCACACAGCCCAGCTTGGAGCGAACGACCTACACCGAACTGAGATACCTACAGCGTGAGCTATGAGAAA
GCGCCACGCTTCCCGAAGGGAGAAAGGCGGACAGGTATCCGGTAAGCGGCAGGGTCGGAACAGGAGAGCG
CACGAGGGAGCTTCCAGGGGGAAACGCCTGGTATCTTTATAGTCCTGTCGGGTTTCGCCACCTCTGACTT
GAGCGTCGATTTTTGTGATGCTCGTCAGGGGGGCGGAGCCTATGGAAAAACGCCAGCAACGCGGCCTTTT
TACGGTTCCTGGCCTTTTGCTGGCCTTTTGCTCACATGTTCTTTCCTGCGTTATCCCCTGATTCTGTGGA
TAACCGTATTACCGCCTTTGAGTGAGCTGATACCGCTCGCCGCAGCCGAACGACCGAGCGCCTTGGACTC
CTGTTGATAGATCCAGTAATGACCTCAGAACTCCATCTGGATTTGTTCAGAACGCTCGGTTGCCGCCGGG
CGTTTTTTATTGGTGAGAATCCAGTGTGGCTCTTCACAGGCGGCTCGTATTGACAATTTAACTAAATATC
AGTATAATTTAGTTGGCGCGAGTCAACGTTCCTGAGGAGTGGCATGTGAAGAGCGTAAGACCTCTAGGGC
GGCGGATTTGTCCTACTCAGGAGAGCGTTCACCGACAAACAACAGAT
Features (pLannotate 1.2.2; 5 found; start..end, strand, type, name):
    144..248     +  promoter       AmpR promoter: bla
    249..1109    +  CDS            AmpR: β-lactamase; bla; confers resistance to ampicillin, carbenicillin, and related antibiotics
   1280..1868    +  rep_origin     ori: high-copy-number ColE1/pMB1/pBR322/pUC origin of replication
   2026..2120    +  terminator     lambda t0 terminator: transcription terminator from phage lambda
   2246..45      -  terminator     rrnB T1 terminator (across the origin): Escherichia coli rrnB; transcription terminator T1 from the E. coli rrnB gene
