[The description below was written by a language model from this plasmid's Addgene catalogue record and pLannotate feature annotations shown in this document.]
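Description:
pStA0::SPLc19-RBSc249 is a small (about 2.3 kb) synthetic-biology part plasmid built on the pStA0 backbone. It stores a synthetic promoter, SPLc19, together with a synthetic ribosome-binding site, RBSc249. It is maintained in E. coli at high copy through a ColE1/pUC-type origin of replication, and it is selected with ampicillin via the β-lactamase gene (AmpR), which is driven by its native bla promoter. These are the only replication and selection functions annotated, so the plasmid appears to be an E. coli storage and cloning vector rather than one designed to replicate in another host.

The automated annotation did not detect the promoter–RBS insert itself, which is expected for short, novel synthetic regulatory sequences. The record does not give its exact position, strength or sequence characteristics. The feature table does show two transcription terminators, the phage lambda t0 terminator and the E. coli rrnB T1 terminator (the latter on the reverse strand, spanning the sequence origin). The short unannotated stretches around them are plausible locations for the part. Terminators arranged in this way typically insulate a cloned element from read-through transcription coming from the backbone, and the backbone from transcription coming out of the part.

The associated publication describes a combinatorial assembly platform for engineering genetically stable metabolic pathways in cyanobacteria. This plasmid is therefore most likely one member of a library of promoter and RBS parts used as donors, combined with coding sequences to vary expression levels in assembled pathways. The record does not state the cloning method or the assembly sites.
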