Addgene plasmid #171904: pStA0::SPLc19-RBSc249
Purpose: Promoter SPLc19 and RBSc249 in pStA0
Depositing lab: John Heap. Depositing organization: Imperial College London. Publication: Combinatorial assembly platform enabling engineering of genetically stable metabolic pathways in cyanobacteria. Taylor GM, Hitchcock A, Heap JT. Nucleic Acids Res. 2021 Dec 2;49(21):e123. doi: 10.1093/nar/gkab791. PubMed 34554258.
Backbone
  Vector backbone: pStA0
  Vector type: Synthetic Biology
Growth in bacteria
  Bacterial resistance: Ampicillin, 100 μg/mL
  Growth temperature: 37°C
  Growth strain: DH5alpha
  Copy number: High Copy
Gene/Insert
  Gene/Insert name: Promoter SPLc19 and RBSc249
  Species: Synthetic
  Mutation: N/A
  Cloning method: Unknown
Terms and licenses: Academic/Nonprofit Terms; Industry Terms: Not Available to Industry
Depositor comments: Please visit https://www.biorxiv.org/content/10.1101/2020.03.11.983833v1 for bioRxiv preprint.
How to cite: pStA0::SPLc19-RBSc249 was a gift from John Heap (Addgene plasmid # 171904 ; http://n2t.net/addgene:171904 ; RRID:Addgene_171904)
